Addgene plasmid #243735: pAWP78-PVCpnf_pvc13-Ad5_Cas9-Pvc10
Purpose: PVC structural operon - tail fiber (Pvc13) retargeted with Ad5 knob - spike tip (Pvc10) loaded with Cas9 on NTD
Depositing lab: Feng Zhang. Depositing organization: Broad Institute. Publication: Targeted delivery of diverse biomolecules with engineered bacterial nanosyringes. Kreitz J, Yang V, Friedrich MJ, Pham J, Macrae RK, Zhang F. Nat Biotechnol. 2025 Aug 12. doi: 10.1038/s41587-025-02774-x. PubMed 40796978.
Backbone
  Vector backbone: pAWP78
  Vector type: Bacterial Expression
Growth in bacteria
  Bacterial resistance: Kanamycin, 50 μg/mL
  Growth temperature: 37°C
  Growth strain: EPI300
  Copy number: Low Copy
Gene/Insert
  Gene/Insert name: pvc13-Ad5_Cas9-Pvc10
  Species: Synthetic
  Cloning method: Gibson Cloning
Terms and licenses: Academic/Nonprofit Terms; Industry Terms: Not Available to Industry
How to cite: pAWP78-PVCpnf_pvc13-Ad5_Cas9-Pvc10 was a gift from Feng Zhang (Addgene plasmid # 243735 ; http://n2t.net/addgene:243735 ; RRID:Addgene_243735)
