[The description below was written by a language model from this plasmid's Addgene catalogue record and pLannotate feature annotations shown in this document.]
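Description:
pAWP78-PVCpnf_pvc13-Ad5_Cas9-Pvc10 is a roughly 30 kb bacterial expression plasmid built on the pAWP78 backbone. It carries an engineered version of the PVCpnf structural operon, which encodes a Photorhabdus virulence cassette, a contractile "nanosyringe" particle related to phage tails. The backbone is a broad-host-range IncP-type design. It has oriV with its activating replication protein TrfA, an oriT origin of transfer with TraJ that would allow conjugative mobilisation, and an annotated ColE1/pUC-type origin. Selection is by kanamycin through an aph(3')-Ia KanR gene, and the record lists the plasmid as low copy. A short tetR fragment is also detected next to the replication genes and appears to be a backbone remnant rather than a functional repressor.

The payload, assembled by Gibson cloning, occupies most of the plasmid, but the automated annotation recognises only two parts of it: a Streptococcus pyogenes Cas9 coding sequence and a fragment of the adenovirus 5 fiber protein. According to the catalogue entry, Cas9 is fused to the N-terminal domain of Pvc10, the spike tip protein, so that the nuclease is loaded onto the particle as cargo. The Ad5 knob domain replaces the native targeting portion of the Pvc13 tail fiber. This redirects binding towards cells displaying the adenovirus receptor CXADR. The remaining pvc structural genes and the promoter driving the operon are not annotated, and the record does not state them. The construct is intended for producing retargeted PVC particles in bacteria for targeted delivery of Cas9 protein.
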