Features (pLannotate 1.2.2; 9 found; start..end, strand, type, name):
    339..1154    -  CDS            KanR: aminoglycoside phosphotransferase; aph(3')-Ia; confers resistance to kanamycin in bacteria or G418 (Geneticin®) in eukaryotes
   1286..1438    -  CDS            tetR (fragment): TETR1_ECOLX - Experimental evidence at protein level: Swiss-Prot protein existence level 1. TetR is the repressor of the tetracycline resistance element; its N-terminal region forms a helix-turn-helix structure and binds DNA. Binding of tetracycline to TetR reduces the repressor affinity for the tetracycline resistance gene (tetA) promoter operator sites. From Escherichia coli.
   1458..2606    -  CDS            trfA: trans-acting replication protein that binds to and activates oriV
   2878..3249    -  CDS            traJ: oriT-recognizing protein; traJ
   3282..3391    -  oriT           oriT: incP origin of transfer
   3544..4175    +  rep_origin     oriV: incP origin of replication
   4484..5072    +  rep_origin     ori: high-copy-number ColE1/pMB1/pBR322/pUC origin of replication
  13255..17358   +  CDS            cas9: CAS9_STRP1 - Also known as csn1 From Streptococcus pyogenes serotype M1.
  24202..24894   +  CDS            SPIKE_ADE05 (fragment): Experimental evidence at protein level: Swiss-Prot protein existence level 1. Forms spikes that protrude from each vertex of the icosahedral capsid. Interacts with host coxsackievirus and adenovirus receptor CXADR located at the cell tight junctions to provide virion initial attachment to target cell. The fiber protein binds to CXADR with a higher affinity than CXADR binds to itself, thereby blocking the cell-cell adhesion function of CXADR dimers and leading to local disruption of the tight junction. Fiber protein present on neo- synthesized particles may thus disrupt the junctional integrity
>Addgene plasmid #243735 | pAWP78-PVCpnf_pvc13-Ad5_Cas9-Pvc10 | addgene full sequence | sequence record 487011 | Addgene NGS Result
GAGATGATGATAAGAATGGTCAGTCACCAGATAAAATGATCTCTGGTCAATTTTAGGAAAGCTGAAAAAA
CCTGACCAAATGCGTCGTAAATTCTATGCTTAGAAAGACTCGGTGCCAGTGTAATACCTAAGATATGGTT
TTTATTTCCATATCTGTTCGAAAACTTAGAAATAACAAGTTCAACAATAACCAGGGACTTTAAATATCGG
ATCCTTGTCGGGAAGATGCGTGATCTGATCCTTCAACTCAGCAAAAGTTCGATTTATTCAACAAAGCCGC
CGTCCCGTCAAGTCAGCGTAATGCTCTGCCAGTGTTACAACCAATTAACCAATTCTGATTAGAAAAACTC
ATCGAGCATCAAATGAAACTGCAATTTATTCATATCAGGATTATCAATACCATATTTTTGAAAAAGCCGT
TTCTGTAATGAAGGAGAAAACTCACCGAGGCAGTTCCATAGGATGGCAAGATCCTGGTATCGGTCTGCGA
TTCCGACTCGTCCAACATCAATACAACCTATTAATTTCCCCTCGTCAAAAATAAGGTTATCAAGTGAGAA
ATCACCATGAGTGACGACTGAATCCGGTGAGAATGGCAAAAGCTTATGCATTTCTTTCCAGACTTGTTCA
ACAGGCCAGCCATTACGCTCGTCATCAAAATCACTCGCATCAACCAAACCGTTATTCATTCGTGATTGCG
CCTGAGCGAGACGAAATACGCGATCGCTGTTAAAAGGACAATTACAAACAGGAATCGAATGCAACCGGCG
CAGGAACACTGCCAGCGCATCAACAATATTTTCACCTGAATCAGGATATTCTTCTAATACCTGGAATGCT
GTTTTCCCGGGGATCGCAGTGGTGAGTAACCATGCATCATCAGGAGTACGGATAAAATGCTTGATGGTCG
GAAGAGGCATAAATTCCGTCAGCCAGTTTAGTCTGACCATCTCATCTGTAACATCATTGGCAACGCTACC
TTTGCCATGTTTCAGAAACAACTCTGGCGCATCGGGCTTCCCATACAATCGATAGATTGTCGCACCTGAT
TGCCCGACATTATCGCGAGCCCATTTATACCCATATAAATCAGCATCCATGTTGGAATTTAATCGCGGCC
TCGAGCAAGACGTTTCCCGTTGAATATGGCTCATAACACCCCTTGTATTACTGTTTATGTAAGCAGACAG
TTTTATTGTTCATGATGATATATTTTTATCTTGTGCAATGTAACATCAGAGATTTTGAGACACAACGTGG
CTTTCGACTTCCGGCAAGCTATACGCGCCCTAGAATTGTCAATTTTAATCCTCTGTTTATCGGCAGTTCG
TAGAGCGCGCCGTGCGTCCCGAGCGATACTGAGCGAAGCAAGTGCGTCGAGCAGTGCCCGCTTGTTCCTG
AAATGCCAGTAAAGCGCTGGCTGCTGAACCCCCAGCCGGAACTGACCCCACAAGGCCCTAGCGTTTGCAA
TGCACCAGGTCATCATTGACCCAGGCGTGTTCCACCAGGCCGCTGCCTCGCAACTCTTCGCAGGCTTCGC
CGACCTGCTCGCGCCACTTCTTCACGCGGGTGGAATCCGATCCGCACATGAGGCGGAAGGTTTCCAGCTT
GAGCGGGTACGGCTCCCGGTGCGAGCTGAAATAGTCGAACATCCGTCGGGCCGTCGGCGACAGCTTGCGG
TACTTCTCCCATATGAATTTCGTGTAGTGGTCGCCAGCAAACAGCACGACGATTTCCTCGTCGATCAGGA
CCTGGCAACGGGACGTTTTCTTGCCACGGTCCAGGACGCGGAAGCGGTGCAGCAGCGACACCGATTCCAG
GTGCCCAACGCGGTCGGACGTGAAGCCCATCGCCGTCGCCTGTAGGCGCGACAGGCATTCCTCGGCCTTC
GTGTAATACCGGCCATTGATCGACCAGCCCAGGTCCTGGCAAAGCTCGTAGAACGTGAAGGTGATCGGCT
CGCCGATAGGGGTGCGCTTCGCGTACTCCAACACCTGCTGCCACACCAGTTCGTCATCGTCGGCCCGCAG
CTCGACGCCGGTGTAGGTGATCTTCACGTCCTTGTTGACGTGGAAAATGACCTTGTTTTGCAGCGCCTCG
CGCGGGATTTTCTTGTTGCGCGTGGTGAACAGGGCAGAGCGGGCCGTGTCGTTTGGCATCGCTCGCATCG
TGTCCGGCCACGGCGCAATATCGAACAAGGAAAGCTGCATTTCCTTGATCTGCTGCTTCGTGTGTTTCAG
CAACGCGGCCTGCTTGGCCTCGCTGACCTGTTTTGCCAGGTCCTCGCCGGCGGTTTTTCGCTTCTTGGTC
GTCATAGTTCCTCGCGTGTCGATGGTCATCGACTTCGCCAAACCTGCCGCCTCCTGTTCGAGACGACGCG
AACGCTCCACGGCGGCCGATGGCGCGGGCAGGGCAGGGGGAGCCAGTTGCACGCTGTCGCGCTCGATCTT
GGCCGTAGCTTGCTGGACCATCGAGCCGACGGACTGGAAGGTTTCGCGGGGCGCACGCATGACGGTGCGG
CTTGCGATGGTTTCGGCATCCTCGGCGGAAAACCCCGCGTCGATCAGTTCTTGCCTGTATGCCTTCCGGT
CAAACGTCCGATTCATTCACCCTCCTTGCGGGATTGCCCCGACTCACGCCGGGGCAATGTGCCCTTATTC
CTGATTTGACCCGCCTGGTGCCTTGGTGTCCAGATAATCCACCTTATCGGCAATGAAGTCGGTCCCGTAG
ACCGTCTGGCCGTCCTTCTCGTACTTGGTATTCCGAATCTTGCCCTGCACGAATACCAGCTCCGCGAAGT
CGCTCTTCTTGATGGAGCGCATGGGGACGTGCTTGGCAATCACGCGCACCCCCCGGCCGTTTTAGCGGCT
AAAAAAGTCATGGCTCTGCCCTCGGGCGGACCACGCCCATCATGACCTTGCCAAGCTCGTCCTGCTTCTC
TTCGATCTTCGCCAGCAGGGCGAGGATCGTGGCATCACCGAACCGCGCCGTGCGCGGGTCGTCGGTGAGC
CAGAGTTTCAGCAGGCCGCCCAGGCGGCCCAGGTCGCCATTGATGCGGGCCAGCTCGCGGACGTGCTCAT
AGTCCACGACGCCCGTGATTTTGTAGCCCTGGCCGACGGCCAGCAGGTAGGCCTACAGGCTCATGCCGGC
CGCCGCCGCCTTTTCCTCAATCGCTCTTCGTTCGTCTGGAAGGCAGTACACCTTGATAGGTGGGCTGCCC
TTCCTGGTTGGCTTGGTTTCATCAGCCATCCGCTTGCCCTCATCTGTTACGCCGGCGGTAGCCGGCCAGC
CTCGCAGAGCAGGATTCCCGTTGAGCACCGCCAGGTGCGAATAAGGGACAGTGAAGAAGGAACACCCGCT
CGCGGGTGGGCCTACTTCACCTATCCTGCCCGGCTGACGCCGTTGGATACACCAAGGAAAGTCTACACGA
ACCCTTTGGCAAAATCCTGTATATCGTGCGAAAAAGGATGGATATACCGAAAAAATCGCTATAATGACCC
CGAAGCAGGGTTATGCAGCGGAAAAGATCCGTCGACCCTTTCCGACGCTCACCGGGCTGGTTGCCCTCGC
CGCTGGGCTGGCGGCCGTCTATGGCCCTGCAAACGCGCCAGAAACGCCGTCGAAGCCGTGTGCGAGACAC
CGCGGCCGCCGGCGTTGTGGATACCTCGCGGAAAACTTGGCCCTCACTGACAGATGAGGGGCGGACGTTG
ACACTTGAGGGGCCGACTCACCCGGCGCGGCGTTGACAGATGAGGGGCAGGCTCGATTTCGGCCGGCGAC
GTGGAGCTGGCCAGCCTCGCAAATCGGCGAAAACGCCTGATTTTACGCGAGTTTCCCACAGATGATGTGG
ACAAGCCTGGGGATAAGTGCCCTGCGGTATTGACACTTGAGGGGCGCGACTACTGACAGATGAGGGGCGC
GATCCTTGACACTTGAGGGGCAGAGTGCTGACAGATGAGGGGCGCACCTATTGACATTTGAGGGGCTGTC
CACAGGCAGAAAATCCAGCATTTGCAAGGGTTTCCGCCCGTTTTTCGGCCACCGCTAACCTGTCTTTTAA
CCTGCTTTTAAACCAATATTTATAAACCTTGTTTTTAACCAGGGCTGCGCCCTGTGCGCGTGACCGCGCA
CGCCGAAGGGGGGTGCCCCCCCTTCTCGAACCCTCCCGGCCCGCTAACGCGGGCCTCCCATCCCCCCAGG
GGCTGCGCCCCTCGGCCGCGAACGGCCTCACCCCAAAAATGGCAGCCAAGCTGACCCGCTAGGGACGTGA
AGTCGATTCCTTCGATGGTTAGCAATCAAAGACTCAGAGTGCTGTCTGGAGCGTGAATCTAACGGTACGT
ATCTCGATTGCTCGGTCGCTATTCGCACTCTGCGAAAGTTCGTACCGCTCATTCACTAGGTTGCGAATCA
TGACCAAAATCCCTTAACGTGAGTTTTCGTTCCACTGAGCGTCAGACCCCGTAGAAAAGATCAAAGGATC
TTCTTGAGATCCTTTTTTTCTGCGCGTAATCTGCTGCTTGCAAACAAAAAAACCACCGCTACCAGCGGTG
GTTTGTTTGCCGGATCAAGAGCTACCAACTCTTTTTCCGAAGGTAACTGGCTTCAGCAGAGCGCAGATAC
CAAATACTGTTCTTCTAGTGTAGCCGTAGTTAGGCCACCACTTCAAGAACTCTGTAGCACCGCCTACATA
CCTCGCTCTGCTAATCCTGTTACCAGTGGCTGCTGCCAGTGGTGATAAGTCGTGTCTTACCGGGTTGGAC
TCAAGACGATAGTTACCGGATAAGGCGCAGCGGTCGGGCTGAACGGGGGGTTCGTGCACACAGCCCAGCT
TGGAGCGAACGACCTACACCGAACTGAGATACCTACAGCGTGAGCTATGAGAAAGCGCCACGCTTCCCGA
AGGGAGAAAGGCGGACAGGTATCCGGTAAGCGGCAGGGTCGGAACAGGAGAGCGCACGAGGGAGCTTCCA
GGGGGAAACGCCTGGTATCTTTATAGTCCTGTCGGGTTTCGCCACCTCTGACTTGAGCGTCGATTTTTGT
GATGCTCGTCAGGGGGGCGGAGCCTATGGAAAAACGCCAGCAACGCGGCCTTTTTACGGTTCCTGGCCTT
TTGCTGGCCTTTTGCTCACATGTTCTTTCCTGCGTTATCCCCTGATTCTGTGGATAACCGTATTACCGCC
TTTGAGTGAGCTGTCGCGAATGCATCTAGATATAATTACATCTTCATCATTCGGTATTTTAAATGACATA
TATCCTCCTTCCGAATAGTTTTAATGGTGATGTTCGATTGGACAGTGTTTTCCATTATTAAAATTTTAAG
TATCACATCATGTTTAATGAAGGATTGATGTTTATTAGAATATTCATAATAGCTTTGTCTTTGCCTCTAT
GTAAATGAAATTGCATAAAAAGCAAATTGCATTATTGGCAATGTACTTATTCTGGATTTTTCGGCACGAT
AAATTATTGGTGTAAGTTTTATATCATGAGTAAAAATTCGGAATGATATTCCTGTCATTTTGTGGCGGTA
GCGTTACTCAAGATATTATCCTACATCATATGTTGATTATTGTAATCAATCGAGCTATTTTTTGTCTAAA
AAGGGGCTTTTATGTCTACAAGTACATCTCAAATTGCGGTTGAATATCCTATTCCTGTCTATCGCTTTAT
TGTTTCTGTCGGAGATGAGAAAATTCCATTTAATAGTGTTTCAGGATTAGATATTAGTTATGACACCATT
GAATACCGAGATGGTGTTGGTAATTGGTTCAAAATGCCGGGTCAGAGTCAGAGCACTAATATCACCTTGC
GTAAAGGCGTTTTCCCGGGGAAAACAGAACTGTTTGATTGGATTAACTCTATTCAGCTTAATCAGGTAGA
GAAAAAGGATATTACCATCAGTTTAACTAATGATGCAGGTACCGAATTATTAATGACCTGGAATGTTTCT
AATGCTTTTCCCACTTCATTGACTTCACCTTCATTTGATGCCACCAGTAATGATATTGCAGTACAGGAAA
TTACGCTGATGGCAGATCGGGTGATTATGCAGGCTGTTTGAAGCATTGATATTTAATCATCTCATATAAG
GGAACTTTTATGACAACCGTTACCAGTTATCCTGGCGTTTATATTGAAGAATTAAATAGCCTGGCCTTGT
CAGTTTCAAATAGCGCCACAGCGGTTCCTGTTTTTGCTGTGGACGAACAAAACCAATATATTAGTGAAGA
TAATGCAATCCGTATTAATTCGTGGATGGATTATCTTAATCTGATTGGCAATTTTAATAATGAAGACAAA
TTAGATGTTTCTGTGCGTGCTTATTTTGCCAATGGAGGTGGATATTGTTATCTCGTCAAAACAACGAGTT
TAGAAAAAATTATTCCAACCTTGGATGATGTAACCTTATTGGTTGCTGCGGGCGAAGATATTAAAACGAC
AGTAGATGTTTTATGTCAGCCAGGAAAAGGGTTATTCGCAGTCTTTGATGGCCCTGAAACAGAGTTGACT
ATCAACGGTGCGGAAGAGGCAAAACAAGCCTATACCGCCACACCATTCGCTGCGGTTTATTATCCTTGGT
TGAAAGCGGATTGGGCTAACATAGATATTCCACCCAGTGCAGTGATGGCGGGAGTTTATGCATCGGTGGA
TTTATCCCGTGGTGTATGGAAAGCGCCTGCCAATGTTGCGTTGAAAGGGGGCCTGGAACCTAAATTTTTA
GTCACGGATGAATTGCAGGGTGAATATAACACTGGCCGCGCTATCAATATGATTCGTAATTTCAGTAACA
CAGGTACTACGGTTTGGGGTGCAAGAACCCTGGAAGATAAAGACAATTGGCGTTATGTTCCAGTGCGACG
CTTGTTTAATTCTGTGGAGCGGGATATCAAGCGTGCCATGAGCTTTGCTATGTTCGAGCCTAATAATCAG
CCTACTTGGGAGCGGGTACGGGCGGCGATTAGCAACTACCTTTATAGCCTGTGGCAACAGGGGGGATTAG
CTGGCAGCAAAGAAGAAGACGCTTATTTTGTGCAAATTGGTAAAGGTATAACGATGACACAGGAGCAGAT
TGATGCAGGGCAAATGATTGTTAAAGTCGGTTTGGCTGCTGTACGGCCTGCGGAATTTATCATTCTCCAG
TTTACGCAAGATGTAGAACAGCGTTAATCATATGATTATGAGGAGTTATCATGTCTGCTATTCTGAAAGC
GCCTGGCGTTTATATTGAAGAAGACGCTTCCCTAGCGTTGTCTGTCAGTAACAGCGCGACTGCCGTGCCT
GTTTTTATCGGAAAATTTACTCCGACAGTGGTTGATTCAATCCAAGTCTGTACCCGTATCAGCAACTGGC
TTGAATTCACTTCCTCTTTTTCCCTAGCTCCAACAGTTGAGATTGTTGTCCAATCTAACACTGAATCTGA
ATCTGAATCTGAAACTTACCACTATATTGAGACAATCAATCTATCTCCAGCTGTGGAAGCATTGCGACTC
TATTTTCAAAATGGCGGAGGAGCTTGCTATATCTACCCATTAAATGATGCTGAAGATGAATTGGTTCTGG
CGGCCATACCAGAAGTCATTGAACAGAAAGGTGATATTACTCTGTTGGTTTGCCCGGAACTCGATCTGGA
TTACAAAACTAAGATCTATGGCGCAGTGAGCTCACTGTTGAATGATAACAAAGTGGGCTATTTCCTGATT
GCGGATAGCAATGATGGAGAATCTGTGTCAGGAGTATGGAATAGTGCTAAGGCCGCCGCCTATTATCCCC
AGTTGGAAACTAACCTAAAATTTTCCACGTTGCCTGGGGATAAGGACATTCGTATCAGCGGTTATCAGGA
TGATGATGAAACACATAAACCGAAAAACTTGGATGAGCTCAGGACAATCAACGAGGCGTTGGCACAGGAT
ATTGATGCAAGATTGCTCGAGGAGAAACAACGTGCTGTCATCATTCCGCCAAGTGCTGCCATTGCGGGCA
TTTATTGCCAAACGGATAATCGTCGCGGTGTTTGGAAAGCGCCAGCCAACGTTGCGCTCACAGGGATCGG
GAGTTTGCTTGATAAGGTAGACGATGAACGGCAGGGAGAGATGAATGACAAGGGAATCAATGTCATCCGT
TCATTTACCGACCGTGGTTTTATGGTCTGGGGAGCCCGTACTTGTGTGGACGCTGCCAACATCAGCTGGC
GTTATATTCCTGTTCGTCGCCTGTTCAATTCCGTTGAACGAGATATCCGCCAGGCGCTACGCGCTGTGTT
GTTTGAAACTAATAGTCAGCCTACCTGGGTACGTGCTAAGGCTGCCGTTGATCAATATCTTTATACCCTT
TGGCAGAAAAATGCATTGATGGGTGCTCGCCCGGAAGAAGCTTATTTTGTGCAAATTGGTCAGGATATCA
CCATGTCCGAGGCTGATATTAAACAGGGTAAGATGATCATGACTGTTGGTTTGGCAGCAGTGCGGCCAGC
TGAGTTCATCATTCTGCAATTTACGCAGGATGTTGTTCAGTAATCTCCATGACTAAACGCCAGGCACTGT
ATTGACAGTGCCTACTCTAACCATCTTGGAGGAGGTGATGATGATGGAGAGACTCCAACCGGGTGTGACT
TTAACAGAAAGTATAATCACGATGGGTCAGCAAGAGATACCCAGTGCTGTGCCGGTGTTTATTGGTTACA
CCGTTCGTTATCCGGAACAATCGGAAGCATCAGTCCGTATCGACAGTTTGGCCGAGTATACCAGCCTGTT
TGGTGACGACCATGTGATGATGTTTGCTGTCAGGCACTATTTTGATAATGGCGGGCAACAGGCATTTGTT
TTACCCCTGAAGGACAATATGCCATCAGTGGAGATGACCACAGCTGAAGCGGAAAATCTGATAGCCGCAT
TGCGCTCTGCTACGGTTAGCGAAGCCATTGGTGGGCATAGTCAGATTACACTGATTTTGGTACCGGATAT
GGCTCGGCTTAATGACAGTGATATTGATGACTCCTCAACCCAGGTAAGCCTGTGGTCCCAAGGCTGGGAG
GCGCTGCTGCAATTGAGTCAGGTTAGGCCCAACCTCTTTGTGCTGTTAGATGCGCCGGATAATGTTGAAC
AGGCGCAGAAGTGTATGACAACGCTATCGTCAGATTATCGTCAATGGGGGGCAGCATATTGGCCTCGTCT
GGAAACTACCTATCAGAAAGAAATATCTGGCAAGGACAATGAATCTCAGGGAATTTTCCAGGGGACTGTT
CTGTCACCCACAGCCGCGGTCGCAGCGGTAATTCAACGCACGGATAACGACGCGGGTGTTTGGAAAGCAC
CGGCCAATATTGCCTTATCCCAGGTTATTCGACCTGTTAAATCTTATCTTCAGGGAAGTGTACTGTTTAA
CAGCAGCGGCACTTCGCTCAATGTGATCCGCAGTTTCCCAGGTAAGGGCATACGGGTATGGGGATGCCGC
ACTCTGGAAAACACGGATAATACGCAGTGGCGCTATCTGCAAACACGTCGGCTGGTTTCCTATGTAACAG
CGCATTTGACCCAATTGGCTCGCATGTATGTCTTCGAGCCAAATAATGAACTTACCTGGATGAAGTTAAA
AGGACAAAGTTACAACTGGTTACGGCAATTATGGTTGCAGGGTGGCTTGTATGGTTCACAGGAGGATGAG
GCATTTAACATTCTGTTAGGCGTAAACGAGACGATGACTGAGGATGATGTTCGTGCAGGAAAAATGATCA
TGAAAGTTGAGTTGGCTGTGTTGTTTCCTGCCGAATTTATTGAGATCAGTTTGGTGTTTAATACCCAAAC
AGAGGCGCTGTCTTAAGAAGGAAAAAGTACGATGAACGATTATTACACACCCGTGGTATCCCATCGTTTT
ATGGCGAGTTTTATTTTTAACCGCATTCCCGATCCGCTGGATATTCGTTTTCAGCGTATCTCTGGCCTTA
GTCGGGAACTACAGGTGACTCAGTACAGTGAGGGAGGAGAAAATGCCCGTAATAACTATTTAGCTGAGAA
AATCCAACACGGTACGTTGACTTTGGAACGGGGCGTGATGACAGTCTCGCCATTGACCTGGATGTTTGAT
CGGGTATTGAGTGGTGAAAAAATCGCTTATGCCGATGTGGTGGTGATGCTACTGAATGAAAATTCACTGC
CATTGTCCAGTTGGACGTTGAGCAATGCGCTGCCGGTACGCTGGCAAACCAGCGACTTTGACGCTAACAG
CAATGCCATATTGGTGAATACCCTTGAATTGCGTTACCAGGATATGCGCTGGCTTGGAGTCAAAATATGA
CAGTAGAAATCAGAGAGTTACTTATCCAGGCAAAGGTAGTGCCATCAACACGACCGACTGAATCAGAACG
GCAAAACCATTCTTTGATACAGGAAAGTCTGGATGAGGCGACTTGGGTGGAAACGATAAAACGCGAAGTG
TTGGCCGCATTACGCGATGAGGAAGGGTGGCGTCCATGAGTCTGATTGAACGTGGTTTAGCTAAGCTGAC
AATTAATGCTTATAAGGATAGGGAAGGGAAGATACGGGCAGGAACGTTGCAGGCCATGTATAACCCTGAC
TCCTTGCAACTGGATTACCAAACGGATTATCAGCAATCCCAAGCGATTAATAGCGAAAAGCAAAGTAGCA
TTTATGTACAGGCCAAGCCCGCAGGGTTATCACTTGAATTAATTTTTGATGCCACGATGCCGGGTAACAA
AACCCCCATTGAAGAGCAGCTCATGCAGCTCAAGCAACTGTGCAGTGTGGATGCAACCAGTAACGAGACG
CGATTCCTGCAAGTTAAATGGGGCAAAATGCGTTGGGAAAGTCGGGGTTACTTTGCTGGCAGGGCCAAGA
GTTTGTCTGTGAATTACACTTTGTTTGATCGTGATGCGACTCCCTTGAGGGTACGGGTAATATTGGCATT
AGTGGCTGATGAAAGTCTGGTGTTGCAGGAGACTGAACAAAATCTGCAATCTCCGGCAAAAATCGCATTA
CGCATACAGGATGGGGTATCTCTGGCTCTGATGGCAGCCAGTACGGCATCAACATTGTCAGGCGGTGTGG
ATTATCTGACGCTGGCCTGGCAAAACGGTCTGGATAATCTCAATGGGTTCGTTCCGGGTGAAATATTGCA
GGCCACCAGGGGAGACGAATCATGAGCCACCAACTGAAAATTATTGCAGATGGTAAGGCACTGTCACTTT
TGGCCGCGGTAGATGTGGACACCTGTTATCGGGTTAACAGTATACCTTCTGCGACATTGAAACTGAGCGT
ACCGGATAGGCCACTCTCTTCTTTCAGTCAGACGGATGTTCAGACAGAACTGGCCCACTGTCAGGTAGGG
AAAACCCTGCGTCTGGAATTGATTGATGGTAGCAAAAAATGGGTGCTGTTTAATGGTCTTATTACCCGTA
AGGCTCTGAGAATTAAGAATAAGCAATTATTGCTCACTCTGGTTGTCAAGCATCGGTTGCAACTGATGGT
GGATACCCAGCATTCACAGCTGTTTAAAGACAAAAGCGAAAAAGCGATCTTAAGCACGCTATTGAATCAG
ACCGGAATCAATGCTCGCTTCGGAAAGATAGCGGCGTTAGATCAAAAGCATGAACAGATGGTGCAATTTC
GTTGTTCAGACTGGCATTTTCTGTTGTGCCGACTGTCGGCAACCGGTGCATGGTTGTTACCTGCCATAGA
AGACGTTCAGTTTGTTCAACCTGATGCTCTGAAATCAAACTCAGCCTATACCTTGAAGAGCAGGGGGGAT
GAGAACAAAGACATCGTTGTCAAGGATGCTTACTGGCAGTTTGACAATCAAATCAACCCCGCTTTGCTGG
AAGTCAGTGGCTGGGATATCAGTAAGCAGCAGGTACAATCAGGCGGTCGCTACGGAAAAATCGCGTTGGG
TAAGGCGGCACTCTCTCCTGATGGATTGGCATCCCTTAATAAAACGGGTTGGGACATTTGTTATAGCAGT
CCGTTAACAACCCAGGAAAGCGGTTATCTGGCACAGGGATTATTGCTTAACCAGCGCATTTCTGGGGTGA
CAGGAGAATTTTTGCTCAAAGGAGATGGGCGTTACCAGTTGGGAGACAACATTCAGCTGACTGGATTTGG
TTCACAGTTAGATGGTACGGCAAGCATTACTGAGGTTCGCCACCGTCTTAATCGGCGAATTGATTGGGAA
ACCACGGTGAGCATTGGTTTACAACATGAATATTTGCCGATATTACCTGATGCTCCCGAACTACATATTG
CGACAGTAGCGAAATATCAGCAGGACAGTGCGGTGTTAAACCGTATCCCCATTATTCTGCCGGTACTGAA
TCGTCCCAATGAATTTTTGTGGGCCAGATTGGGGAAACCTTATGCTAGCCATGAAAGCGGTTTCTGTTTT
TACCCAGAGCCAGGTGACGAAGTTATTATTGGTTTTTTTGAAAATGATCCGCGTTATCCAGTTATTTTAG
GTGCTATGCATAATCCGAAAAATAAGGCCCCTTTTGAACCAACCCAAGATAATAGGGAAAAAGTATTGAT
CGTTAAAAAAGGTGAAGCGCAACAACAATTAGTCATTGATGGCAAAGAGAAAATGATCCGAATTAATGCG
GGTGAAAATCAAATAATGCTTCAGCAAGATAAAGACATTTCTCTGTCAACGAAAAAAGAATTAACACTGA
AAGCGCAGACAATGAATGCCACGATGGATAAATCATTGGCAATGTCCGGGAAAAACAGTGTTGAAATCAA
AGGCGCAAAAATTAATCTTACCCAATGAAAGGTGACGATGAATGGAAAATCAAATACTGACACAACTCTA
TGGTCGTGGTTGGGCTTTTCCTCCGGTCTTTTCCCTTGAAAAGGGGGTAGAGATGGCTGAAGGGGCGGAA
GATGTGAGACAAAGTTTGCAGATTCTGTTTAGTACTGAGCCGGGGGAACGTCTTATGCGTGAAAATTATG
GCTGCGGATTAAATGATTTTATGTTTGAAAATATCCGCAATGAACTTATTGCTGAAATTGAATCCCATAT
CCATGACAACGTATTACGATATGAACCCCGGGCTGATATGACTGATATTCAGGTTCGTCAATCCCCTGGC
ATGGGGAATACTTTGCAAGTGCAGGTCATGTATCGCCTGAGAGGGAGTGATATCAATCAACAAATCCAGG
GAGTACTTGCACTGAGTGAAGGCCGGGTGACGGAGGTAGTATGAGTGCACCGAAAAAGAAACGCAAAGTT
GGTATTCATGGTGTTCCGGCAGCAATGGATAAGAAATACTCAATAGGCTTAGATATCGGCACAAATAGCG
TCGGATGGGCGGTGATCACTGATGAATATAAGGTTCCGTCTAAAAAGTTCAAGGTTCTGGGAAATACAGA
CCGCCACAGTATCAAAAAAAATCTTATAGGGGCTCTTTTATTTGACAGTGGAGAGACAGCGGAAGCGACT
CGTCTCAAACGGACAGCTCGTAGAAGGTATACACGTCGGAAGAATCGTATTTGTTATCTACAGGAGATTT
TTTCAAATGAGATGGCGAAAGTAGATGATAGTTTCTTTCATCGACTTGAAGAGTCTTTTTTGGTGGAAGA
AGACAAGAAGCATGAACGTCATCCTATTTTTGGAAATATAGTAGATGAAGTTGCTTATCATGAGAAATAT
CCAACTATCTATCATCTGCGAAAAAAATTGGTAGATTCTACTGATAAAGCGGATTTGCGCTTAATCTATT
TGGCCTTAGCGCATATGATTAAGTTTCGTGGTCATTTTTTGATTGAGGGAGATTTAAATCCTGATAATAG
TGATGTGGACAAACTATTTATCCAGTTGGTACAAACCTACAATCAATTATTTGAAGAAAACCCTATTAAC
GCAAGTGGAGTAGATGCTAAAGCGATTCTTTCTGCACGATTGAGTAAATCAAGACGATTAGAAAATCTCA
TTGCTCAGCTCCCCGGTGAGAAGAAAAATGGCTTATTTGGGAATCTCATTGCTTTGTCATTGGGTTTGAC
CCCTAATTTTAAATCAAATTTTGATTTGGCAGAAGATGCTAAATTACAGCTTTCAAAAGATACTTACGAT
GATGATTTAGATAATTTATTGGCGCAAATTGGAGATCAATATGCTGATTTGTTTTTGGCAGCTAAGAATT
TATCAGATGCTATTTTACTTTCAGATATCCTAAGAGTAAATACTGAAATAACTAAGGCTCCCCTATCAGC
TTCAATGATTAAACGCTACGATGAACATCATCAAGACTTGACTCTTTTAAAAGCTTTAGTTCGACAACAA
CTTCCAGAAAAGTATAAAGAAATCTTTTTTGATCAATCAAAAAACGGATATGCAGGTTATATTGATGGGG
GAGCTAGCCAAGAAGAATTTTATAAATTTATCAAACCAATTTTAGAAAAAATGGATGGTACTGAGGAATT
ATTGGTGAAACTAAATCGTGAAGATTTGCTGCGCAAGCAACGGACCTTTGACAACGGCTCTATTCCCCAT
CAAATTCACTTGGGTGAGCTGCATGCTATTTTGAGAAGACAAGAAGACTTTTATCCATTTTTAAAAGACA
ATCGTGAGAAGATTGAAAAAATCTTGACTTTTCGAATTCCTTATTATGTTGGTCCATTGGCGCGTGGCAA
TAGTCGTTTTGCATGGATGACTCGGAAGTCTGAAGAAACAATTACCCCATGGAATTTTGAAGAAGTTGTC
GATAAAGGTGCTTCAGCTCAATCATTTATTGAACGCATGACAAACTTTGATAAAAATCTTCCAAATGAAA
AAGTACTACCAAAACATAGTTTGCTTTATGAGTATTTTACGGTTTATAACGAATTGACAAAGGTCAAATA
TGTTACTGAAGGAATGCGAAAACCAGCATTTCTTTCAGGTGAACAGAAGAAAGCCATTGTTGATTTACTC
TTCAAAACAAATCGAAAAGTAACCGTTAAGCAATTAAAAGAAGATTATTTCAAAAAAATAGAATGTTTTG
ATAGTGTTGAAATTTCAGGAGTTGAAGATAGATTTAATGCTTCATTAGGTACCTACCATGATTTGCTAAA
AATTATTAAAGATAAAGATTTTTTGGATAATGAAGAAAATGAAGATATCTTAGAGGATATTGTTTTAACA
TTGACCTTATTTGAAGATAGGGAGATGATTGAGGAAAGACTTAAAACATATGCTCACCTCTTTGATGATA
AGGTGATGAAACAGCTTAAACGTCGCCGTTATACTGGTTGGGGACGTTTGTCTCGAAAATTGATTAATGG
TATTAGGGATAAGCAATCTGGCAAAACAATATTAGATTTTTTGAAATCAGATGGTTTTGCCAATCGCAAT
TTTATGCAGCTGATCCATGATGATAGTTTGACATTTAAAGAAGACATTCAAAAAGCACAAGTGTCTGGAC
AAGGCGATAGTTTACATGAACATATTGCAAATTTAGCTGGTAGCCCTGCTATTAAAAAAGGTATTTTACA
GACTGTAAAAGTTGTTGATGAATTGGTCAAAGTAATGGGGCGGCATAAGCCAGAAAATATCGTTATTGAA
ATGGCACGTGAAAATCAGACAACTCAAAAGGGCCAGAAAAATTCGCGAGAGCGTATGAAACGAATCGAAG
AAGGTATCAAAGAATTAGGAAGTCAGATTCTTAAAGAGCATCCTGTTGAAAATACTCAATTGCAAAATGA
AAAGCTCTATCTCTATTATCTCCAAAATGGAAGAGACATGTATGTGGACCAAGAATTAGATATTAATCGT
TTAAGTGATTATGATGTCGATCACATTGTTCCACAAAGTTTCCTTAAAGACGATTCAATAGACAATAAGG
TCTTAACGCGTTCTGATAAAAATCGTGGTAAATCGGATAACGTTCCAAGTGAAGAAGTAGTCAAAAAGAT
GAAAAACTATTGGAGACAACTTCTAAACGCCAAGTTAATCACTCAACGTAAGTTTGATAATTTAACGAAA
GCTGAACGTGGAGGTTTGAGTGAACTTGATAAAGCTGGTTTTATCAAACGCCAATTGGTTGAAACTCGCC
AAATCACTAAGCATGTGGCACAAATTTTGGATAGTCGCATGAATACTAAATACGATGAAAATGATAAACT
TATTCGAGAGGTTAAAGTGATTACCTTAAAATCTAAATTAGTTTCTGACTTCCGAAAAGATTTCCAATTC
TATAAAGTACGTGAGATTAACAATTACCATCATGCCCATGATGCGTATCTAAATGCCGTCGTTGGAACTG
CTTTGATTAAGAAATATCCAAAACTTGAATCGGAGTTTGTCTATGGTGATTATAAAGTTTATGATGTTCG
TAAAATGATTGCTAAGTCTGAGCAAGAAATAGGCAAAGCAACCGCAAAATATTTCTTTTACTCTAATATC
ATGAACTTCTTCAAAACAGAAATTACACTTGCAAATGGAGAGATTCGCAAACGCCCTCTAATCGAAACTA
ATGGGGAAACTGGAGAAATTGTCTGGGATAAAGGGCGAGATTTTGCCACAGTGCGCAAAGTATTGTCCAT
GCCCCAAGTCAATATTGTCAAGAAAACAGAAGTACAGACAGGCGGATTCTCCAAGGAGTCAATTTTACCA
AAAAGAAATTCGGACAAGCTTATTGCTCGTAAAAAAGACTGGGATCCAAAAAAATATGGTGGTTTTGATA
GTCCAACGGTAGCTTATTCAGTCCTAGTGGTTGCTAAGGTGGAAAAAGGGAAATCGAAGAAGTTAAAATC
CGTTAAAGAGTTACTAGGGATCACAATTATGGAAAGAAGTTCCTTTGAAAAAAATCCGATTGACTTTTTA
GAAGCTAAAGGATATAAGGAAGTTAAAAAAGACTTAATCATTAAACTACCTAAATATAGTCTTTTTGAGT
TAGAAAACGGTCGTAAACGGATGCTGGCTAGTGCCGGAGAATTACAAAAAGGAAATGAGCTGGCTCTGCC
AAGCAAATATGTGAATTTTTTATATTTAGCTAGTCATTATGAAAAGTTGAAGGGTAGTCCAGAAGATAAC
GAACAAAAACAATTGTTTGTGGAGCAGCATAAGCATTATTTAGATGAGATTATTGAGCAAATCAGTGAAT
TTTCTAAGCGTGTTATTTTAGCAGATGCCAATTTAGATAAAGTTCTTAGTGCATATAACAAACATAGAGA
CAAACCAATACGTGAACAAGCAGAAAATATTATTCATTTATTTACGTTGACGAATCTTGGAGCTCCCGCT
GCTTTTAAATATTTTGATACAACAATTGATCGTAAACGATATACGTCTACAAAAGAAGTTTTAGATGCCA
CTCTTATCCATCAATCCATCACTGGTCTTTATGAAACACGCATTGATTTGAGTCAGCTAGGAGGTGACAA
ACGTCCGGCAGCAACCAAAAAGGCAGGTCAGGCCAAAAAGAAAGGTGGTTCAGGTGGTGGTGGTAGCGGT
GGTGGCGGTTCTGGCGGTGGCGGTAGTGGCGGAGGTGGAAGCGGAGGCGGTGGCAGTGGTGGTATGAGTG
AAGCGATTGTGGTGGATGGTGACGTGTTACAGTTTGATCCCAACTTTGGCAATCGGCAGGTGACGGTTCC
CAGCCCAGGAAAAATTAGCGGCACAGGACATGCGCAGGTAAGTGGAAAAAAAGTGTGTATTCTGGGGGAT
GAGAAACAGGTCAGGGTTTCTGCAACCTATATTACAACAACACATACTACGCCGGGAACAGGAACCATTA
CTATCAGTGCTCTGGATGCTGGCCAGCAGGCCCTTCAGTGTACCAGTGGGGCGGCTTTAATTATCAAGGG
GCAGCAATTTACGGCGATGTTTACGCCTGAATTGCCAGCCATGAATAATACAGTGACTCCGCCACAACCG
GATGTTACGACACCTTCATCAGGAAAAGGACGTTTTATCACTCAACAAAATTTTGCTACCGTAAATTAGA
GTATTGACTGAATTAAATAGAATTAACGAAGGTGTAAATAATTATTTATTTGCTGACGAATCGCTGTGAC
AAATAAACACAGGTGATGTTATGGAATTAAATGAGTTAACTAACAAATTGTCAAATTTGGTGCCAATGAC
CGATTTTAAATTAGATAATCGAGCCAGTTTGCAATTGCTTAAATATATTGAAGCGTATACGAAGATAATA
CCCTTTAATTCTGGCGATAAATATTGGAATGACTTTTTCTTTATGTCAGGAAATACGCCAGAGAAACTTG
CAAAATTATATCAGAAAGAAATAGAACCCAATGGGGAGTTATTACCTCAGCAGGCTTTTTTGTTGGCGGT
TTTGCGTTTATTGGAAACACCAATATCCTTATTAAATGTATTACCTGCTGCTCATCGTGAGCTCTATTAT
CGGGAGCTTTTAGGCTTGTCTTCCCATGCGGCACAGCCTGATCAGGTTGCTTTATCTATGGAACTGAATT
CGACAGTGATGGAACAGCTGCTCCCTGAAGGAACCCTGTTTGAGGCTGGTCAGGATGAACAAGGCAATGC
ATTGCAATATGCCCTGGATGCCAGTTTGCTGGCTAATCGTGGATATATCAGTGACTTGCGCTGGTTACGG
AATGACGGGGAAAAGCAATGGGTTACTTCTGCTCCATGGGATTTACAGGCACAGGTGTCACTGCCGTCTG
ATGGGATACGATTATTTGGTAAGACAAATAGTGATCAGCAGGTATTTGGTGGGGTGTTGATAACGTCATC
ACTTCTGGCGATGGAAGCGGGGATAAGGAAGATCATTGTTACTTTTGAGCAGGAGATGAACACCCAAGAA
CTGGTGGCACAGGTCAGCAGTGGAAATCAATGGCTAACATTGACGTCTGAGGTAAATAAGAAAGAGGTCA
CACTGACACTGTCAGACAAAGAACCGGCAATCAGTGCGCCAGAGGATCTGGATAATCTCTTTTTCACGCA
ACCGGTACTCAGGCTACAGGGAAAGGATAGTCAGGCACTGCCGGAGGTGACGGGTATCAGCGTTTCGGAA
AAGGATGATACTAAGGATACCTCTTTTGAGATGTATCACTTAACACCATTTGGTTATAGCAGTGATATAG
AGCCATTGGAGGAAAATCCAGCGTTATATTTAGGCTTTACTGATGTAAAGCCAGGGCAAACACTGGCGCT
GTATTGGAAATTAAAATCCCCGCAGCAACCAACCGTTTCCTGGTATTACCTGGATCAACATAATCAATGG
GCTGAATTGGATTCATGGGTCAGTGATGGAACCCAGAATCTGTATCAGGATGGTACTTGGCACGTTGAGT
TGCCTGTGGATGCATCCAATCAGGCAGAGCAGATGCCAGTTGGACGCTATTGGTTGCGGGCAGTGGTGGA
GGTACCCGCTCATGAGGGGGCGTTGGGGAAGGCTCCTTGGCTATATGGTCTAATCTATAACGCCATGACG
GCAACCTTGGTTAATGTAGATAGCATCAGTGACAGCCATTTCTTAACCCCTTTGCCTGCCAGCAGCATAC
AGCGGCCCGTTGAACCCATCATTGTGTTGGCATCGGTCAACCAGCCTTGGGCATCATGGGGTGGACGTAT
ACCTGAATCCTACAGTGCCTTTTTTGAACGGATAGCTCAAAACCTGTCTCATCGAAACCGGTCCTTAACC
TGGGGAAATATGGTGACATTACTCAAAGAGCGTTATGTCAGCATCTTTGATGTTAAGTATCCAGGTAATG
ATGAACTCACCAGAGTGCCAGCATTGGAGCAGCAGCAACTAACAGTGATTCCAGCAAACCGGTACAACGA
TAGCGATGATTCTCTGCGTCCGGTACTGAATCCTGCTCGTCTGCAAGAGATGGCTGATTGGTTGCAGCAG
AAAGACTCTCCCTGGGCCTCTATTGAGGTCAGGAATCCAGAATACTTGGATGTGAAAATCCATTACGAGG
TGATTTTTAAACCTGATGTGAACGAAGATTTTGGCTATCGCCAGCTACAGCAGCAACTGTGTGAGGTGTA
TATGCCTTGGAGCATAGATGAGCAGCGGCCCGTTGTATTGAATAACAGCATTAATTATTTCCAGTTGTTA
GCCACTATTCAACAGCAACCGCTGGTTGAGCGAGTCACTCGTCTGACACTACATCGGGCTGATTCTTCTG
ATGAGAGTGATGGTACAGCATCTGTGGAAGCCAAAGATAATGAAGTGCTTATTTTAGTCTGGGAAGAGGA
CGATAATCTGCAATACCGAGGAAATGACTATGAGTAATCAGGATGCACTGTTTCATAGCGTTAAAGACGA
TATTCACTTTGATACCTTGCTGGAACAAGCTCATCAGGTGATTGAAAAACAGGCTGAAAAACTGTGGAGT
GATACGGCAGAGCATGATCCGGGTATCACATTTTTGCAGGGAATCAGTTACGGTGTGTCAGATTTGGCTT
ACCGACATACATTACCCCTGAAAGATTTACTGACTCCGGCGCCGGATGAGCAGCAGCAAGAGGGAATTTT
TCCTGCCGAATTTGGCCCGCATAATACACTGACTTGTGGGCCGGTGACAGCGGATGATTATCGCAAGGCA
TTGTTAGATCTACACAGCAGCGACAGCCTGGATGGTACTCAGCAGGATGAGGGGGATTTTCTGTTCCGGA
GTGTGCAACTGGTGCGTGAACCGGAAAAACAGCGTTATACCTATTGGTATGATGCAACCAAGAGGGAATA
TAGCTTTGTCAACAGTGAAGGGGCTAAAGAGTTTACCTTGCGGGGGAATTACTGGTTGTATCTGGAACCA
ACCCGTTGGACTCAGGGTAATATTGCCGCTGCTACCAGACAACTGACAGAATTTTTGACTAAAAATCGCA
ATATTGGTGAATCTGTCAGCAACATTATCTGGCTACAACCGGTTGATCTGCCACTGTTGCTGGATGTTGA
ACTGGATGATGATGTAGGTGCACAGGATGTCCCCGGTATTTTTGCGGCGGTGTATAGCACCGCAGAGCAG
TATCTGATGCCTGGAGCACAGCGTTACCGTACGGAAGTACTGCAAAATGCTGGGATGAGCAATGATCAAA
TCTTCGAAGGTCCATTATTGGAACATGGCTGGATACCAGAGCTGCCGGCAGCCCGTGATTATACTCAAAG
GCTCACTCTCAATCTTAGCCGGTTGGTAAATAGTCTGCTTGAGATTGAGGGCATTAAACATGTGAATCGT
CTTCGTCTGGATGATAGCTTCGATAAAACTGCTATTGAACCCGTTAAGGGGGATACCTGGTCGTGGTCGA
TCAAAGAGGGCTATTATCCACGTCTTTGGGGAGAAGACCCACTTAACCAATTGGCGCAACAAAATGGCCC
GCTTAGGGTGATAGCCAAAGGAGGGATTAGCGTCAGTGTGAGTAAAGAGCAAATCCAGGCCAGTTTACCC
AGTCAATCACTGATTCAAAATGAGCCGGTAATATTGGCTTACGGCCAGCACCGTGACGTTGGCAGCTATT
ATCCCGTCAGTGATACTTTGCCGCCTTGCTATGGACTACAACATTCTTTGTCTGAAAGTGAACACTTATT
GCCACTTCATCAATTTATGTTGCCATTTGAACAATTATTGGCCTGTGGTTGTCAACAGATAGCCATGCTC
CCGCGGTTACTGGCTTTTCAGCGCGAAGGTTATGAGGTTTGGGGTGATCAGTGGCCCTTTAAGTCAGGCT
CAGTGAATGATGACGCCCATCAAGATTATGCCCCTGCATTAAAGGATTTGTTAGGACAGATTGCGCTGGA
TAGTGATCATGAATTGGATATTATTAATTACTTGCTGGGTTACTTTGGCACACAGCGGGCACCGCGTACC
TTTACGACACAACTCGATGATTTTCGTGCGGTCCAACAGGGTTATCTGGCCCAGCAACCGACATTGACTT
ACCACCGCTCCAATATTCGTATCGATCAGGTATCGTCGCTACAAAAACGTATTGCTGCTCGCATGGGGCT
GGGCGGTGAGTTGTTTAAACCTCAACCGGATCTGAGCCAACTGCCTTTTTATTTGATTGAACATCGAGCG
TTGCTGCCAGTCAAACCCAATAGTCAGTTTGATAAGGAACAGAAACCAGCCTCGGTGACAGAGGAGGGGG
GCAGCCAAACAGGTCAACATTATGTGGTCATTGAACAGAAGGGCATTGATGGCAAGCTGACACAGGGGCA
AGTGATCAATTTAATTCTGTATGAAGGAGAGCAGGGAGAAACCCAATTTACGATACGCGGTCAGATGGTA
TTCAAAACCGAGGGGGATAAGTTTTGGTTGGATGTGAATAATAGTGCGCAACTGGAATATAATCTGGCGC
GGGTAATGACAGCAGCCAAGGCGAGTAAACTCTTTTGGCAAAACAGCCCGGTATGGATGGAGGATATGGG
CTATCGTCTGGCCTATGCTAGTGACCAATCCTCATTGCCTGTGAATCAACGGCGCTTGACCCGCACAGTG
CAAACTCCATTCCCGCCGATGGTTGTTGTAGGTAGCGAAATCACCCTGTTAAAGCAGGTGGGGATAGTCA
ATTTAAAAAAAGCGGAGTCAGAAAAACTTTATGCAAAAGTTGTTAGCTTTGATCGCATTGAAGGGACCTT
GATTATTGAGCGTTTGGGTAATTCCACTCTGGCTTTTCCTACCTCGGAAGAGGCGTGGCGGTATAGTTGG
TATTTTTCGGGGGAGAAATATGAAAGGACTGACCGCTTTTCATTTGTGATTAGCGTAGTAGTGAACAGTG
ACTTAATTAAATTGCCCGGTGTTGATCCCTATAAATTGGAAGAATGGGTGAAAGAAACGATTCTTACCGA
ATTTCCAGCTCATATTTCTATGATTATCCATTGGATGGATCGGGAAGCCTTTTTAAATTTCGCCAATACC
TATCAGCGTTGGCAAAATAATGGTACGCCACTGGGGGATGCGGCTTATTCCATTCTAGAAAGTTTGACAC
TTGGTAAATTGCCATCTGCCTTAAAAGGTGTTGGCACAATGCGTATTGCCACATCTAGTCAAAGAGAAGA
AGTGGTGGGTAGTAATGGTGATCAATGGAATACAGATGGAATAACCCAGAATGAATTATTCTATGTTCCT
AAAGAGAGCTAGGAAAAATAAATATCTGCCACTAATGATGTTGAATTAAATATGTTTTCTGGAGTTAATC
ATGAACGAAACTCGTTATAATGCAACTGTACAAGAACAACAAACATTATCTAATCCAAAAGCTGTTGGAC
CTGACATCGATAAATTAAAGGATAAATTTAAAGAGGGCAGTATTCCCCTGCAAACCGATTTCAATGAGTT
AATTGATATTGCCGATATTGGACGTAAAGCCTGTGGTCAAGCGCCACAACAAAATGGCCCAGGAGAAGGA
TTGAAATTGGCTGATGACGGTACGCTTAATTTAAAAATAGGCACTTTTTCCAATAAAGACTTTTCTCCAT
TAATATTAAAAGATGATGTTTTATCTGTAGATCTTGGTAGTGGTCTGACTAATGAAACCAATGGAATCTG
TGTCGGTCAGGGCGATGGTATTACAGTTAACACTAGCAATGTAGCTGTAAAACAAGGTAACGGAATTAGC
GTTACTAGTAGTGGTGGTGTTGCCGTTAAAGTTAGTGCTAATAAGGGACTTAGCGTTGATAGTAGTGGTG
TTGCAGTTAAAGTTAATACTGATAAGGGAATTAGCGTTGATGGTAATGGTGTTGCAGTTAAAGTTAATAC
TAGTAAAGGAATTAGCGTTGATAATACAGGTGTTGCAGTTATAGCTAATGCTAGTAAGGGAATTAGCGTT
GATGGTAGTGGTGTTGCAGTTATAGCTAATACTAGTAAAGGAATTAGCGTTGATGGTAGTGGTGTTGCAG
TTATAGCTAATACTAGTAAAGGAATTAGCGTTGATAATACAGGTGTTGCAGTTATAGCTAATGCTAGTAA
GGGAATTAGCGTTGATGGTAGTGGTGTTGCAGTTATAGCTAATACTAGTAAAGGAATTAGCGTTGATGGT
AGTGGTGTTGCAGTTATAGCTAATACTAGTAAAGGAATTAGCGTTGATAGTAGTGGTGTTGCAGTTAAAG
TTAAAGCTAATGGCGGAATTAAAGTAGATGCTAATGGTGTTGCAATTGATCCTAATAATGTACTCCCCAA
GGGAGTGATTGTAATGTTCTCTGGCAGTACTGCACCAACTGGTTGGGCGTTATGTGATGGCAATAATGGT
ACACCAAATTTAATCGATCGATTTATTTTAGGTGGGAAAGGGACTGATATTAATGGAGTGAGTACTAATA
CAGCTTCAGGTACTAAAAATAGTAAGTTATTCGATTTCAGTTCTGATGAAGCTACATTAACTATTGATGG
TAAAACACTGGGGAGAGGCGGTTCTGGCGGCGGTGGTTCTGGCGGTAACGATAAACTGACCCTGTGGACC
ACACCGGCACCGAGTCCGAATTGTCGTCTGAATGCAGAAAAAGATGCAAAACTGACACTGGTTCTGACCA
AATGTGGTAGCCAGATTCTGGCAACCGTTAGCGTTCTGGCAGTTAAAGGTAGCCTGGCACCGATTAGCGG
CACCGTTCAGAGCGCACATCTGATTATTCGTTTTGATGAAAATGGCGTGCTGCTGAATAATAGCTTTCTG
GATCCGGAATATTGGAATTTTCGTAATGGTGATCTGACCGAAGGCACCGCATATACCAATGCAGTTGGTT
TTATGCCGAATCTGAGCGCATATCCGAAAAGCCATGGTAAAACCGCAAAAAGCAATATTGTTAGCCAGGT
GTATCTGAACGGCGATAAAACAAAACCGGTTACACTGACCATTACACTGAATGGCACCCAAGAAACCGGT
GATACCACACCGAGCGCCTATAGCATGAGCTTTAGCTGGGATTGGAGCGGTCATAACTATATCAATGAAA
TTTTTGCGACCAGCAGCTACACCTTTAGCTATATTGCACAAGAAGGTGGCTCTGGTGGTGGTGGTTCAGG
TGGTCACGATCATGATATTAAGATAACGGGCACAGGAAAACATTCTCACAAAAACAAAGTAACAGTCCCT
TATTATATTCTGGCTTTCATCATAAAGCTTTAATATATATGAAAAATTGAAAATATAAATTATCCATTAA
TAATAAAGAGGATATTAGCATGACTTCGGAGCCAAATCTGTTAAACCGGATTACAATTACTATTGAAGCT
AATAATCAACAAGTAGCTAGAAAAGTATTGCATGGCTCCTTGCTTAATCAAGCTAATATAAATAAATTAT
TTAATTCATACTTTAATGAATATGAAATTAATAGGGGTGTTTATTTAGAAACATTAATCCTGAATCTTGG
TACGATAAATTTCCATGATTTTAATTCATTGTTTCCTACTCTCCTAAAAGCTGCATTGAATAAAGAATTC
AGTCAATATCAGATAAACAACCATAGGGAAGAAATGCTATTTAATGAGACAATATCAAATCAAGCTACTG
ATAAGTCTTACATATTTGGCGATAACAAATTAATTGATGCAGAGAATTTCATTCACTTTTTATATCAAAA
GCATTCCACATTAAATCTAGTAGAAGCAATGGGAAATAATGGTATTGAAAAATTAACAAATCAGTTAACA
CAAATAGAAAATAAATTTGCGTTATTATTGGCAAAAAGTTGTTTGTCTGAGGAAGGCTTAAAACGACTCT
TGGCTATCAAACAACCCGATTTATTAATCGCTATCAATCGCAGATTATCTGAAAGAATAAATAGACCACA
ATATCAGGAGAAGCTTGTTTCCTGCGGACAACTGATATTTAGTGCTCTGGGATATATACAACAGTACAAT
ATACAGGAAATTCCTAAACCGGATGAAAAAGTTATTGCACGCATAACAACTGAACTTAATAATAATGGTT
TGCTTAATACAATACCTATTATTACACTATTTCGTCAGAGTGGGATTAACGATTCATCACTAAATGATTG
GCTAAAGAAAATCTGGCAGGTGAGATCAATTTCACAGTTATGCAGAAAGTATCTTTCTGCTAAGGAATAC
CAATATCTGTCAGAACATTTTGTTTCAAAGAGCGTCGATAAAAATAGATATGATGAAGAGCCCGTAAATC
AGAGCATATTATCAAGGTTGAATAATAATTCCATTAAAGAAGGAAATAATCACAGTCAACTCTGTACTCT
CAGTAGACTATATTCTGAACCCGTTGTATTACCTGAACAAACCATTCTACGTCAGGTTAGTAATACAGTA
GATCAGAGCATATTATCAAGGTTGAATAATGCCTCCATTAAAGAAGGAAATAACCAAAGTCAACTTCGCA
CTCTCAGTAGACTATATTCTGAGCCCGTTGCATTACCTGAACAAACCATTCCACGTCAGGTTAGTAATAC
AGGTATATTAATTCTATGGCCAATGCTACCTACACTATTTAACCAGCTTGGTCTACTTGAGAAAAAGAAA
TTTATCCATCGTCAGGCCCAGTTTAATGCCGTTGATTTTCTTGATTACCTGATTTGGGGAACCGAAGATG
TGAAAGTGGAACGAAAGGTTTTGAATAATGTTCTATGTGGGTTAATGGCTGATGAAATTACTGAACCAAT
GCCTATTGAACCAGAAAAACAATGGATAATAATTCAATGGCTGGACGCTATTATCTCCCAACTTTCTGGC
TGGAAAAAGTTAAGTCGTAATGACGTCCGTCAATTATTTCTACAACGACCAGGAGAATTACTGATCAATG
AACAGGAAATTAAAATCACAATACAGCAACAACCATTTGATGCTCTGTTAACTGATTGGCCGTGGCCAAT
GAATATGGCTTGTTTTAGCTGGTTGAGTCAACCATTAACCATTACGTGGTTATAACCATTGACCACAATG
ACTTAGTCTGAGTAAAAAATATGAATATATCGCCTGTTTTTTATGATTCATTGAATCAGGATAACGACCG
TGATCTATCGTTTTTATTTAGCGAACTGGAACGAATAGATCTCGCTCTTCAACACCATTTTTATTGTGTA
GAAAGTCAGCGAAGTGAGCTCCTGGATGAGTTTCTGCTCACTGAGGCGGAAGTGGTGACCAGGCTGGATA
AGCCACTTGGTAAACCTCATTGGATAAATGATGATTATCTGGCGATATCGCAAAAGGGCAATGTAAGCCT
AATGGCAGCGTCCAGATTAATGGATCTGATCGAACGCTTTGAACTGACTGATTTTGAGCGCGATGTTTTA
CTATTAGGCTTATTGCCCCATTTTGATAGCCGCTATTATCGACTGTTTTCGCTGATTCAAGGGGGACAAC
AGGGTCGATTACCTTCTTTTGCGCTGGCATTGGAACTGTTTTGCCACTCGGCGCTGGAGAAACAGGTACA
GCAAGCGAGTTTTCTGCACCGGGCACCTTTGATGGGTTGCCAGCTATTATCCATCGATACTAGTCAAAAA
ACGCTGGCCTGGCTCCAGACTCCCTTTATTACTGACAGCGGGGTATATCACTTTTTACTGGGGCATCACT
ACATTATGCCGGCTTTAGAACATTGTGCTGAGTGGTTAACACCGACAGGGATTGGCTGTTATCCTGAAGG
ATTAAAACAAGTACTGGGTAACGTATTGTTATCTGACAACGATAATATTAGACCGATTGTCTTATTACGG
GGAATGGCCGGCAGTGCCAGAGCTTATACCATTACTAATATGATGGCTTCAGAAGGGAAGCAAACACTGC
TGGTAGATATATCCAAACTTGCTGATAGCGATGAAAAAAACATTATTCTTCAGATAAAGCATATTTTGCG
GGAAACCCGCATGCATGGAGCATGTTTATTATTACGGAATTTTTGCTTGTTAGTGGAACAGAATAAACAA
CTATTGGACTCCCTGTCAGAGTTATTGAATCAACCTGAATTAAGAATTGTTTGCCTGATTGAGCCTTATT
CCCCATTGGTATGGCTGAAAAAGATACCGGTATTACTGATTGAGATGCCACTTTTAACGCCTGCGGAAAA
AGCCAGATTGTTAATTGCCAGCTTACCGGATAATTGTTCCGAGGATATTGATACGATAACTTTAAGCCAG
CGTTACACTTTTAACCCAGAAACCCTGCCATTGATTTTGCAAGAGGCCCAGCTTTATCAACAGCAGCGAG
ATCCGCTGGATATCTTGCAGCAATGCGATATACGCCAGGCATTAAATTTGCGTGCTCAACAAAATTTCGG
TCAATTGGCACAGCGGATTATTCCTAAGCGCTCATTAAAGGATTTATTGGTATCCGATGAGATTGCTCAG
CAGTTACGGGAAATACTCATAGCAATTAAGTATCGGGAACAGGTTCTGGCGGGAGGGTTTAAAGATAAAA
TTGCCTATGGCACTGGTATCAGCGCCCTGTTTTATGGTGATTCAGGCACTGGAAAAACCATGGCAGCAGA
AGTGATTGCTGACCACATTGGCGTTGACTTAATAAAAGTGGATTTATCTACAGTAGTGAATAAATACATC
GGTGAAACAGAAAAAAACTTATCCCGTATTTTCGATTTGGCGGAACAGGATGCAGGGGTATTATTCTTTG
ATGAAGCTGACGCACTGTTTGGTAAACGCAGTGAAACTAAAGATTCCCAGGACAGACATGCCAATATTGA
AGTTTCTTACTTATTACAGCGCCTGGAGAATTACCCGGGTCTGGTCATTTTATCCACCAATAATCGTGGT
CATTTAGACAGTGCTTTTAATCGTCGTTTTACTTTCATTACCCGTTTTACTTACCCGGATGAAAAAATCC
GTAAAAAAATGTGGCAGGAAATTTGGCCTAGAAATATAAAAATATCGGAAGATATCGATTTTAACGAATT
AGCTCAACGAACAAGCGTGACTGGCGCGAATATCCGCAATATTGCTTTATTGTCTTCATTCTTTGCTTCA
GAGCAGGGGAATGATGAAGTCAGTAATGAAAATATTGAAATTGCATTGAAGCGTGAATTAGCTAAAGTCG
GACGATTAACATTTTAAAAGTTATCACAATGAAAGTATTGAAATATTAAATAAATTTATTACCAAAAAGT
TATCACGATATAATTTAAGAGAGGTTTTTTATGTTAAACACGCAAACTATTATTGATGTCAATAAGGCAA
TGGATGCCATGCTGCGCGCATATCTGAATCAAGATATTGCCATTCGTTTTGATCTACCTGAATTGGATAC
TATGCAATCTGATGCGATGGTAAGTATCTTTCTTTATGACATTCATGAAGATTTACAGCTTCGCTCGGCA
GAATCAAGAGGGTTTGATGTTTATGCCGGGAGGTTATTGCCTGGTTGGGTAAATATTAAATGTAACTATC
TGATTACCTATTGGGAAGCTTCTAAGCCAGCGACTGATGCCAGCAGTCCGGATAGCCAACCTGATAACCA
GGCAATACAAGTGATGTCACAAGTATTAAATGCCTTGATTAATAATCGTCAATTGGCAGGTATTCCTGGT
GCTTATACTCAGGTTGTACCGCCTAAAGAGAGTTTAAATAGCCTGGGGAATTTCTGGCAATCACTGGGTA
ATCGCCCACGGCTTTCTCTCAATTATTCAGTGACAGTACCTGTTAGCCTAAACGATGGTCAGGATAGCGC
GACTCCGGTTACCGCGGTTTCTTCTACAGTGGAACAAACGGCATCGCTCAGTCAAGAAGTGGTTAGTCAT
GCTTTACGCGAATTACTCATTACGGAATTAGGAGGAGGAGAGGATAACCGGTTGGTACTGAGTAAAGTTG
AATTATCCGCAGTGAAAGAGACGATGACTCAAGACAGTCCGGCTCAGATGATTATATTGTTGTCTGTTTC
AGGCATTACACGACAGGAATATTTGAAGGAAATTGATAATATCTTTGATCGTTGGGTAAATAATGCTGAA
GTTATTACCACTATTGATGATTGTGGGATTAGAATTGAAAGTATAACGAAAGATAATCTTGTAGGAATTT
AAATTTTTTTAATTAAATAAAGGAATTAATATTGATTTGATAGAGCATGTAATCAATAACTTCTATGAAA
ATGTTGAAAAACAATACACGGAAACACTTAACTTACAATTAAATTGTTAAAG
